Addgene plasmid #117046: pT4-CMV-GFP
Purpose: Optimized Sleeping Beauty Transposon Vector for GFP expression by a CMV promoter
Depositing lab: Wolfgang Uckert. Depositing organization: Max-Delbrueck-Centrum fuer Molekulare Medizin (MDC).
Backbone
  Vector backbone: pBluescript
  Backbone manufacturer: Stratagene
  Backbone size w/o insert (bp): 3457
  Total vector size (bp): 4999
  Modifications to backbone: Sleeping Beauty terminal inverted repeats inserted which are engulfing a CMV-GFP transgene cassette.
  Vector type: Transposon
Growth in bacteria
  Bacterial resistance: Ampicillin, 100 μg/mL
  Growth temperature: 37°C
  Growth strain: NEB Stable
  Copy number: High Copy
Gene/Insert
  Gene/Insert name: GFP
  Insert size (bp): 720
  Promoter: CMV
  Cloning method: Restriction Enzyme; 5′ cloning site NotI (not destroyed); 3′ cloning site EcoRI (not destroyed)
  Sequencing primers: 5′ GFP-FWD; 3′ GFP-REV
Resource information
  A portion of this plasmid was derived from a plasmid made by: Julian Clauß, Max-Delbrück-Center for Molecular Medicine, Berlin, Germany
Terms and licenses: Academic/Nonprofit Terms; Industry Terms: Not Available to Industry
Depositor comments: The Sleeping Beauty transposon system consists of two components: the transposon vector and the transposase vector. The transposon vector (empty alternative: pT4/HB, Addgene #108352) contains binding sites flanking the GOI. And the transposase vector (pCMV(CAT)T7-SB100, Addgene #34879) encodes for the enzyme mediating excision and integration of the GOI.
How to cite: pT4-CMV-GFP was a gift from Wolfgang Uckert (Addgene plasmid # 117046 ; http://n2t.net/addgene:117046 ; RRID:Addgene_117046)
