[The description below was written by a language model from this plasmid's Addgene catalogue record and pLannotate feature annotations shown in this document.]
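Description:
pT4-CMV-GFP is a Sleeping Beauty transposon donor plasmid built on the pBluescript backbone and intended for stable, non-viral delivery of a GFP reporter into mammalian cells. It is maintained in E. coli as a high-copy plasmid through a ColE1/pUC-type origin and selected with ampicillin via the β-lactamase gene. The backbone also retains typical pBluescript elements: an f1 phage origin, T3 and T7 promoters, the lac promoter/operator region and a lacZα fragment. The catalogue gives a total size of about 5.0 kb, which agrees closely with the 5,036 nt sequenced record.

The payload is a mammalian expression cassette in which the human CMV immediate-early enhancer and promoter drive EGFP. A chimeric β-globin/immunoglobulin intron lies upstream of the coding sequence, an arrangement commonly used to improve transcript processing and expression, and a short synthetic polyadenylation signal lies downstream. The reporter sits between NotI and EcoRI sites that remain intact.

According to the record, this cassette is flanked by optimized (T4-type) Sleeping Beauty terminal inverted repeats, which carry the transposase binding sites. The automated annotation does not mark these repeats explicitly. The only related hit is a very short match labelled as an SB100X fragment just after the poly(A) signal, which is too small to represent a functional transposase gene.

The plasmid therefore supplies only the transposon half of a two-component system. When it is co-delivered with a separate plasmid expressing a hyperactive transposase such as SB100X, the enzyme excises the CMV-GFP unit and integrates it into the host genome. The construct is suited to use as a fluorescent reporter or control for Sleeping Beauty-mediated gene transfer.
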