Features (pLannotate 1.2.2; 17 found; start..end, strand, type, name):
      3..380     +  enhancer       CMV enhancer: human cytomegalovirus immediate early enhancer
    382..581     +  promoter       CMV promoter: human cytomegalovirus (CMV) immediate early promoter
    676..808     +  intron         chimeric intron: chimera between introns from human β-globin and immunoglobulin heavy chain genes
    819..1538    +  CDS            EGFP: the original enhanced GFP (Yang et al., 1996) mammalian codon-optimized
   1545..1593    +  polyA_signal   poly(A) signal: synthetic polyadenylation signal
   1631..1664    +  CDS            SB100X (fragment): hyperactive variant of the Sleeping Beauty transposase (Mátés et al., 2009)
   1929..1947    -  promoter       T3 promoter: promoter for bacteriophage T3 RNA polymerase
   1992..2008    -  protein_bind   lac operator: The lac repressor binds to the lac operator to inhibit transcription in E. coli. This inhibition can be relieved by adding lactose or isopropyl-β-D-thiogalactopyranoside (IPTG). lac repressor encoded by lacI
   2016..2046    -  promoter       lac promoter: promoter for the E. coli lac operon
   2061..2082    -  protein_bind   CAP binding site: CAP binding activates transcription in the presence of cAMP. E. coli catabolite activator protein
   2095..2187    -  CDS            lacI (fragment): lac repressor; lacI; The lac repressor binds to the lac operator to inhibit transcription in E. coli. This inhibition can be relieved by adding lactose or isopropyl-β-D-thiogalactopyranoside (IPTG).
   2370..2958    -  rep_origin     ori: high-copy-number ColE1/pMB1/pBR322/pUC origin of replication
   3129..3989    -  CDS            AmpR: β-lactamase; bla; confers resistance to ampicillin, carbenicillin, and related antibiotics
   3990..4094    -  promoter       AmpR promoter: bla
   4121..4576    +  rep_origin     f1 ori (sequence partly withheld): f1 bacteriophage origin of replication; arrow indicates direction of (+) strand synthesis
   4580..4735    -  CDS            lacZα (fragment): LacZα fragment of β-galactosidase; lacZ fragment
   4743..4761    +  promoter       T7 promoter: promoter for bacteriophage T7 RNA polymerase
>Addgene plasmid #117046 | pT4-CMV-GFP | addgene full sequence | sequence record 258678 | Addgene NGS Result
GGCATTGATTATTGACTAGTTATTAATAGTAATCAATTACGGGGTCATTAGTTCATAGCCCATATATGGA
GTTCCGCGTTACATAACTTACGGTAAATGGCCCGCCTGGCTGACCGCCCAACGACCCCCGCCCATTGACG
TCAATAATGACGTATGTTCCCATAGTAACGCCAATAGGGACTTTCCATTGACGTCAATGGGTGGAGTATT
TACGGTAAACTGCCCACTTGGCAGTACATCAAGTGTATCATATGCCAAGTCCGCCCCCTATTGACGTCAA
TGACGGTAAATGGCCCGCCTGGCATTATGCCCAGTACATGACCTTACGGGACTTTCCTACTTGGCAGTAC
ATCTACGTATTAGTCATCGCTATTACCATGGTGATGCGGTTTTGGCAGTACACCAATGGGCGTGGATAGC
GGTTTGACTCACGGGGATTTCCAAGTCTCCACCCCATTGACGTCAATGGGAGTTTGTTTTGGCACCAAAA
TCAACGGGACTTTCCAAAATGTCGTAATAACCCCGCCCCGTTGACGCAAATGGGCGGTAGGCGTGTACGG
TGGGAGGTCTATATAAGCAGAGGTCGTTTAGTGAACCGTCAGATCACTAGTAGCTTTATTGCGGTAGTTT
ATCACAGTTAAATTGCTAACGCAGTCAGTGCTCGACTGATCACAGGTAAGTATCAAGGTTACAAGACAGG
TTTAAGGAGGCCAATAGAAACTGGGCTTGTCGAGACAGAGAAGATTCTTGCGTTTCTGATAGGCACCTAT
TGGTCTTACTGACATCCACTTTGCCTTTCTCTCCACAGGGCGGCCGCCATGGTGAGCAAGGGCGAGGAGC
TGTTCACCGGGGTGGTGCCCATCCTGGTCGAGCTGGACGGCGACGTAAACGGCCACAAGTTCAGCGTGTC
CGGCGAGGGCGAGGGCGATGCCACCTACGGCAAGCTGACCCTGAAGTTCATCTGCACCACCGGCAAGCTG
CCCGTGCCCTGGCCCACCCTCGTGACCACCCTGACCTACGGCGTGCAGTGCTTCAGCCGCTACCCCGACC
ACATGAAGCAGCACGACTTCTTCAAGTCCGCCATGCCCGAAGGCTACGTCCAGGAGCGCACCATCTTCTT
CAAGGACGACGGCAACTACAAGACCCGCGCCGAGGTGAAGTTCGAGGGCGACACCCTGGTGAACCGCATC
GAGCTGAAGGGCATCGACTTCAAGGAGGACGGCAACATCCTGGGGCACAAGCTGGAGTACAACTACAACA
GCCACAACGTCTATATCATGGCCGACAAGCAGAAGAACGGCATCAAGGTGAACTTCAAGATCCGCCACAA
CATCGAGGACGGCAGCGTGCAGCTCGCCGACCACTACCAGCAGAACACCCCCATCGGCGACGGCCCCGTG
CTGCTGCCCGACAACCACTACCTGAGCACCCAGTCCGCCCTGAGCAAAGACCCCAACGAGAAGCGCGATC
ACATGGTCCTGCTGGAGTTCGTGACCGCCGCCGGGATCACTCTCGGCATGGACGAGCTGTACAAGTAAGA
ATTCAATAAAATATCTTTATTTTCATTACATCTGTGTGTTGGTTTTTTGTGTGTAATTCGAGCATCTTAC
CGCCATTTATTCCCAGATCTTTAAACAATTTAAAGGCAATGCTACCAAATACTAAGCGCGTGTATGTACA
CTTCTGACCCACTGGGAATGTGATGAAAGAAATAAAAGCTGAAATGAATCATTCTCTCTACTATTATTCT
GATATTTCACATTCTTAAAATAAAGTGGTGATCCTAACTGACCTTAAGACAGGGAATCTTTACTCGGATT
AAATGTCAGGAATTGTGAAAAAGTGAGTTTAAATGTATTTGGCTAAGGTGTATGTAAACTTCCGACTTCA
ACTGTAGTTTAAACGGGCCCGGTACCCAGCTTTTGTTCCCTTTAGTGAGGGTTAATTGCGCGCTTGGCGT
AATCATGGTCATAGCTGTTTCCTGTGTGAAATTGTTATCCGCTCACAATTCCACACAACATACGAGCCGG
AAGCATAAAGTGTAAAGCCTGGGGTGCCTAATGAGTGAGCTAACTCACATTAATTGCGTTGCGCTCACTG
CCCGCTTTCCAGTCGGGAAACCTGTCGTGCCAGCTGCATTAATGAATCGGCCAACGCGCGGGGAGAGGCG
GTTTGCGTATTGGGCGCTCTTCCGCTTCCTCGCTCACTGACTCGCTGCGCTCGGTCGTTCGGCTGCGGCG
AGCGGTATCAGCTCACTCAAAGGCGGTAATACGGTTATCCACAGAATCAGGGGATAACGCAGGAAAGAAC
ATGTGAGCAAAAGGCCAGCAAAAGGCCAGGAACCGTAAAAAGGCCGCGTTGCTGGCGTTTTTCCATAGGC
TCCGCCCCCCTGACGAGCATCACAAAAATCGACGCTCAAGTCAGAGGTGGCGAAACCCGACAGGACTATA
AAGATACCAGGCGTTTCCCCCTGGAAGCTCCCTCGTGCGCTCTCCTGTTCCGACCCTGCCGCTTACCGGA
TACCTGTCCGCCTTTCTCCCTTCGGGAACCGTGGCGCTTTCTCATAGCTCACGCTGTAGGTATCTCAGTT
CGGTGTAGGTCGTTCGCTCCAAGCTGGGCTGTGTGCACGAACCCCCCGTTCAGCCCGACCGCTGCGCCTT
ATCCGGTAACTATCGTCTTGAGTCCAACCCGGTAAGACACGACTTATCGCCACTGGCAGCAGCCACTGGT
AACAGGATTAGCAGAGCGAGGTATGTAGGCGGTGCTACAGAGTTCTTGAAGTGGTGGCCTAACTACGGCT
ACACTAGAAGAACAGTATTTGGTATCTGCGCTCTGCTGAAGCCAGTTACCTTCGGAAAAAGAGTTGGTAG
CTCTTGATCCGGCAAACAAACCACCGCTGGTAGCGGTGGTTTTTTTGTTTGCAAGCAGCAGATTACGCGC
AGAAAAAAAGGATCTCAAGAAGATCCTTTGATCTTTTCTACGGGGTCTGACGCTCAGTGGAACGAAAACT
CACGTTAAGGGATTTTGGTCATGAGATTATCAAAAAGGATCTTCACCTAGATCCTTTTAAATTAAAAATG
AAGTTTTAAATCAATCTAAAGTATATATGAGTAAACTTGGTCTGACAGTTACCAATGCTTAATCAGTGAG
GCACCTATCTCAGCGATCTGTCTATTTCGTTCATCCATAGTTGCCTGACTCCCCGTCGTGTAGATAACTA
CGATACGGGAGGGCTTACCATCTGGCCCCAGTGCTGCAATGATACCGCGAGACCCACGCTCACCGGCTCC
AGATTTATCAGCAATAAACCAGCCAGCCGGAAGGGCCGAGCGCAGAAGTGGTCCTGCAACTTTATCCGCC
TCCATCCAGTCTATTAATTGTTGCCGGGAAGCTAGAGTAAGTAGTTCGCCAGTTAATAGTTTGCGCAACG
TTGTTGCCATTGCTACAGGCATCGTGGTGTCACGCTCGTCGTTTGGTATGGCTTCATTCAGCTCCGGTTC
CCAACGATCAAGGCGAGTTACATGATCCCCCATGTTGTGCAAAAAAGCGGTTAGCTCCTTCGGTCCTCCG
ATCGTTGTCAGAAGTAACTTGGCCGCAGTGTTATCACTCATGGTTATGGCAGCACTGCATAATTCTCTTA
CTGTCATGCCATCCGTAAGATGCTTTTCTGTGACTGGTGAGTACTCAACCAAGTCATTCTGAGAATAGTG
TATGCGGCGACCGAGTTGCTCTTGCCCGGCGTCAATACGGGATAATACCGCGCCACATAGCAGAACTTTA
AAAGTGCTCATCATTGGAAAACGTTCTTCGGGGCGAAAACTCTCAAGGATCTTACCGCTGTTGAGATCCA
GTTCGATGTAACCCACTCGTGCACCCAACTGATCTTCAGCATCTTTTACTTTCACCAGCGTTTCTGGGTG
AGCAAAAACAGGAAGGCAAAATGCCGCAAAAAAGGGAATAAGGGCGACACGGAAATGTTGAATACTCATA
CTCTTCCTTTTTCAATATTATTGAAGCATTTATCAGGGTTATTGTCTCATGAGCGGATACATATTTGAAT
GTATTTAGAAAAATAAACAAATAGGGGTTCCGCGCACATTTCCCCGAAAAGTGCCACCTG
[34 nt withheld, positions 4121-4154]
A
[89 nt withheld, positions 4156-4244]
C
[91 nt withheld, positions 4246-4336]
A
[49 nt withheld, positions 4338-4386]
CCTTTGACGTTGGAGTCCACGTTCTTT
[37 nt withheld, positions 4414-4450]
ACCCTATCTCGGTCTATTCTTTTGATTTATAAGGGATTTTGCCGATTTCGGCCTATTGGTTAAAAAATGA
GCTGATTTAACAAAAATTTAACGCGAATTTTAACAAAATATTAACGCTTACAATTTCCATTCGCCATTCA
GGCTGCGCAACTGTTGGGAAGGGCGATCGGTGCGGGCCTCTTCGCTATTACGCCAGCTGGCGAAAGGGGG
ATGTGCTGCAAGGCGATTAAGTTGGGTAACGCCAGGGTTTTCCCAGTCACGACGTTGTAAAACGACGGCC
AGTGAGCGCGCGTAATACGACTCACTATAGGGCGAATTGGAGCTAGCGTTTAAACCTACAGTTGAAGTCG
GAAGTTTACATACACTTAAGTTGGAGTCATTAAAACTCGTTTTTCAACTACTCCACAAATTTCTTGTTAA
CAAACAATAGTTTTGGCAAGTCAGTTAGGACATCTACTTTGTGCATGACACAAGTCATTTTTCCAACAAT
TGTTTACAGACAGATTATTTCACTTATAATTCACTGTATCACAATTCCAGTGGGTCAGAAGTGTACATAC
ACGCGCTTGACTGTGCCTTTAAGCTT
